Addgene plasmid #87768: pCK302
Purpose: As pCK301 (E. coli rhaBAD promoter upstream of sfGFP, sfGFP can be replaced with any gene of interest), but rhaS cloned downstream of ampR, which allows non-metabolisable inducer L-mannose to be used
Depositing lab: John Heap. Depositing organization: Imperial College London. Publication: Synthetic Chemical Inducers and Genetic Decoupling Enable Orthogonal Control of the rhaBAD Promoter. Kelly CL, Liu Z, Yoshihara A, Jenkinson SF, Wormald MR, Otero J, Estevez A, Kato A, Marqvorsen MH, Fleet GW, Estevez RJ, Izumori K, Heap JT. ACS Synth Biol. 2016 Oct 21;5(10):1136-1145. Epub 2016 Jun 21. 10.1021/acssynbio.6b00030 PubMed 27247275.
Backbone
  Vector backbone: pJ404
  Backbone manufacturer: DNA2.0
  Backbone size w/o insert (bp): 3822
  Total vector size (bp): 5618
  Modifications to backbone: T5 promoter replaced with PrhaBAD-sfGFP, rhaS and its RBS placed downstream of ampR leading to constitutive expression of rhaS on plasmid.
  Vector type: Bacterial Expression, Synthetic Biology
Growth in bacteria
  Bacterial resistance: Ampicillin, 100 μg/mL
  Growth temperature: 37°C
  Growth strain: DH5alpha
  Copy number: High Copy
Gene/Insert 1
  Gene/Insert name: PrhaBAD-sfGFP (alt names: rhamnose promoter; superfolder GFP)
  Species: E. coli
  Insert size (bp): 925
  Promoter: PrhaBAD rhamnose-inducible promoter from E. coli
  Tag / fusion protein: 6xHis Tag (C terminal on insert)
  Cloning method: Gibson Cloning
  Sequencing primers: 5′ TGTAAAACGACGGCCAGT; 3′ gctcagtcgaaagactgggcctttcgc
Gene/Insert 2
  Gene/Insert name: rhaS from E. coli with its native RBS from E. coli (alt name: gene encoding transcriptional activator of the rhaBAD operon)
  Species: E. coli
  Insert size (bp): 871
  Promoter: ampR promoter on pJ404
  Cloning method: Gibson Cloning
  Sequencing primers: 5′ ggttctcgcggtatcatcgc; 3′ attcaccaccctgaattgactctcttcc
Resource information
  A portion of this plasmid was derived from a plasmid made by: pJT118-sfGFP (Programming Microbes Using Pulse Width Modulation of Optical Signals Davidson, Eric A.; Basu, Amar S.; Bayer, Travis S. Journal of Molecular Biology (2013), 425 (22), 4161-4166 CODEN: JMOBAK; ISSN:0022-2836.)
Terms and licenses: Academic/Nonprofit Terms; Industry Terms: Not Available to Industry
How to cite: pCK302 was a gift from John Heap (Addgene plasmid # 87768 ; http://n2t.net/addgene:87768 ; RRID:Addgene_87768)
