[The description below was written by a language model from this plasmid's Addgene catalogue record and pLannotate feature annotations shown in this document.]
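Description:
pCK302 is a 5.6 kb high-copy bacterial expression and synthetic-biology plasmid built on the commercial pJ404 backbone. It is propagated in E. coli through a ColE1/pUC-type origin and selected with ampicillin via the β-lactamase (AmpR) gene. In the parent backbone's expression position, the original T5 promoter has been replaced by the E. coli rhaBAD promoter driving superfolder GFP with a C-terminal 6xHis tag. Fragments of rrnB terminator sequence are annotated around the cassette. The sfGFP reading frame serves as a fluorescent readout of promoter activity and is intended to be swapped for any gene of interest. The backbone's lacI gene with its own promoter is still present, a carry-over from the original vector design rather than part of the rhamnose control circuit. Short annotated fragments of lacZα and KanR appear to be backbone remnants and are not complete genes.

The feature that sets pCK302 apart from its sibling pCK301 is a copy of E. coli rhaS, with its native ribosome-binding site, placed immediately downstream of AmpR. It is co-transcribed from the AmpR promoter and so is expressed constitutively. RhaS is the transcriptional activator of the rhaBAD promoter. In the native system its production itself depends on rhamnose-responsive regulation, so supplying it constitutively from the plasmid decouples the promoter from that cascade. According to the record, this arrangement allows the non-metabolisable inducer L-mannose to be used in place of L-rhamnose. The plasmid is used for tunable, inducible gene expression in E. coli and for characterising orthogonal control of the rhaBAD promoter.
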