Features (pLannotate 1.2.2; 14 found; start..end, strand, type, name):
     86..674     +  rep_origin     ori: high-copy-number ColE1/pMB1/pBR322/pUC origin of replication
    899..916     +  terminator     rrnB T2 terminator (fragment): transcription terminator T2 from the E. coli rrnB gene
    941..960     -  CDS            lacZα (fragment): LacZα fragment of β-galactosidase; lacZ fragment
   1415..1531    +  promoter       rhaB promoter: promoter of the E. coli rhaBAD operon, conferring tight induction with L-rhamnose and repression with D-glucose in the presence of RhaR and RhaS (Giacalone et al., 2006)
   1587..2300    +  CDS            superfolder GFP: GFP variant that folds robustly even when fused to poorly folded proteins (Pédelacq et al., 2006)
   2319..2336    +  CDS            6xHis: 6xHis affinity tag
   2381..2421    -  terminator     rrnB T1 terminator (fragment): transcription terminator T1 from the E. coli rrnB gene
   2423..2538    -  ncRNA          5S rRNA: Accession: RF00001 - 5S ribosomal RNA
   2569..2593    +  CDS            KanR (fragment): aminoglycoside phosphotransferase; aph(3')-Ia; confers resistance to kanamycin
   2623..2719    +  promoter       AmpR promoter (fragment): bla
   2722..3582    +  CDS            AmpR: β-lactamase; bla; confers resistance to ampicillin, carbenicillin, and related antibiotics
   3628..4464    +  CDS            rhaS: positive regulator of the rhaB promoter; E. coli rhaS; activated by L-rhamnose
   4464..4535    +  promoter       lacI promoter (fragment): lacI
   4536..5615    +  CDS            lacI: LACI_ECOLI - Experimental evidence at protein level: Swiss-Prot protein existence level 1. Repressor of the lactose operon. Binds allolactose as an inducer. From Escherichia coli (strain K12).
>Addgene plasmid #87768 | pCK302 | depositor full sequence | sequence record 171131 | pCK302 sequence 5618 bps
CTCATGACCAAAATCCCTTAACGTGAGTTACGCGCGCGTCGTTCCACTGAGCGTCAGACCCCGTAGAAAA
GATCAAAGGATCTTCTTGAGATCCTTTTTTTCTGCGCGTAATCTGCTGCTTGCAAACAAAAAAACCACCG
CTACCAGCGGTGGTTTGTTTGCCGGATCAAGAGCTACCAACTCTTTTTCCGAAGGTAACTGGCTTCAGCA
GAGCGCAGATACCAAATACTGTTCTTCTAGTGTAGCCGTAGTTAGCCCACCACTTCAAGAACTCTGTAGC
ACCGCCTACATACCTCGCTCTGCTAATCCTGTTACCAGTGGCTGCTGCCAGTGGCGATAAGTCGTGTCTT
ACCGGGTTGGACTCAAGACGATAGTTACCGGATAAGGCGCAGCGGTCGGGCTGAACGGGGGGTTCGTGCA
CACAGCCCAGCTTGGAGCGAACGACCTACACCGAACTGAGATACCTACAGCGTGAGCTATGAGAAAGCGC
CACGCTTCCCGAAGGGAGAAAGGCGGACAGGTATCCGGTAAGCGGCAGGGTCGGAACAGGAGAGCGCACG
AGGGAGCTTCCAGGGGGAAACGCCTGGTATCTTTATAGTCCTGTCGGGTTTCGCCACCTCTGACTTGAGC
GTCGATTTTTGTGATGCTCGTCAGGGGGGCGGAGCCTATGGAAAAACGCCAGCAACGCGGCCTTTTTACG
GTTCCTGGCCTTTTGCTGGCCTTTTGCTCACATGTTCTTTCCTGCGTTATCCCCTGATTCTGTGGATAAC
CGTATTACCGCCTTTGAGTGAGCTGATACCGCTCGCCGCAGCCGAACGACCGAGCGCAGCGAGTCAGTGA
GCGAGGAAGCGGAAGGCGAGAGTAGGGAACTGCCAGGCATCAAACTAAGCAGAAGGCCCCTGACGGATGG
CCTTTTTGCGTTTCTACAAACTCTTTCTGTGTTGTAAAACGACGGCCAGTCTTAAGCTCGGGCCCCCTGG
GCGGTTCTGATAACGAGTAATCGTTAATCCGCAAATAACGTAAAAACCCGCTTCGGCGGGTTTTTTTATG
GGGGGAGTTTAGGGAAAGAGCATTTGTCAGAATATTTAAGGGCGCCTGTCACTTTGCTTGATATATGAGA
ATTATTTAACCTTATAAATGAGAAAAAAGCAACGCACTTTAAATAAGATACGTTGCTTTTTCGATTGATG
AACACCTATAATTAAACTATTCATCTATTATTTATGATTTTTTGTATATACAATATTTCTAGTTTGTTAA
AGAGAATTAAGAAAATAAATCTCGAAAATAATAAAGGGAAAATCAGTTTTTGATATCAAAATTATACATG
TCAACGATAATACAAAATATAATACAAACTATAAGATGTTATCAGTATTTATTATGCATTTAGAATAAAT
TTTGTGTCGCCCTTCCACAATTCAGCAAATTGTGAACATCATCACGTTCATCTTTCCCTGGTTGCCAATG
GCCCATTTTCCTGTCAGTAACGAGAAGGTCGCGTATTCAGGCGCTTTTTAGACTGGTCGTAATGAAACGG
TTTCCCTCTAGAAATAATTTTGTTTAACTTTTAGGAGGTAAAACATATGCGTAAAGGCGAAGAGCTGTTC
ACTGGTGTCGTCCCTATTCTGGTGGAACTGGATGGTGATGTCAACGGTCATAAGTTTTCCGTGCGTGGCG
AGGGTGAAGGTGACGCAACTAATGGTAAACTGACGCTGAAGTTCATCTGTACTACTGGTAAACTGCCGGT
ACCTTGGCCGACTCTGGTAACGACGCTGACTTATGGTGTTCAGTGCTTTGCTCGTTATCCGGACCATATG
AAGCAGCATGACTTCTTCAAGTCCGCCATGCCGGAAGGCTATGTGCAGGAACGCACGATTTCCTTTAAGG
ATGACGGCACGTACAAAACGCGTGCGGAAGTGAAATTTGAAGGCGATACCCTGGTAAACCGCATTGAGCT
GAAAGGCATTGACTTTAAAGAAGACGGCAATATCCTGGGCCATAAGCTGGAATACAATTTTAACAGCCAC
AATGTTTACATCACCGCCGATAAACAAAAAAATGGCATTAAAGCGAATTTTAAAATTCGCCACAACGTGG
AGGATGGCAGCGTGCAGCTGGCTGATCACTACCAGCAAAACACTCCAATCGGTGATGGTCCTGTTCTGCT
GCCAGACAATCACTATCTGAGCACGCAAAGCGTTCTGTCTAAAGATCCGAACGAGAAACGCGATCATATG
GTTCTGCTGGAGTTCGTAACCGCAGCGGGCATCACGCATGGTATGGATGAACTGTACAAAGGCTCCGGCT
CCGGCTCCCACCATCACCATCACCATTGATAACTCGAGCCCCAAGGGCGACACCCCATAATTAGCCCGGG
CGAAAGGCCCAGTCTTTCGACTGAGCCTTTCGTTTTATTTGATGCCTGGCAGTTCCCTACTCTCGCATGG
GGAGTCCCCACACTACCATCGGCGCTACGGCGTTTCACTTCTGAGTTCGGCATGGGGTCAGGTGGGACCA
CCGCGCTACTGCCGCCAGGCAAACAAGGGGTGTTATGAGCCATATTCAGGTATAAATGGGCTCGCGATAA
TGTTCAGAATTGGTTAATTGGTTGTAACACTGACCCCTATTTGTTTATTTTTCTAAATACATTCAAATAT
GTATCCGCTCATGAGACAATAACCCTGATAAATGCTTCAATAATATTGAAAAAGGAAGAATATGAGTATT
CAACATTTCCGTGTCGCCCTTATTCCCTTTTTTGCGGCATTTTGCCTTCCTGTTTTTGCTCACCCAGAAA
CGCTGGTGAAAGTAAAAGATGCTGAAGATCAGTTGGGTGCACGAGTGGGTTACATCGAACTGGATCTCAA
CAGCGGTAAGATCCTTGAGAGTTTTCGCCCCGAAGAACGTTTTCCAATGATGAGCACTTTTAAAGTTCTG
CTATGTGGCGCGGTATTATCCCGTATTGACGCCGGGCAAGAGCAACTCGGTCGCCGCATACACTATTCTC
AGAATGACTTGGTTGAGTACTCACCAGTCACAGAAAAGCATCTTACGGATGGCATGACAGTAAGAGAATT
ATGCAGTGCTGCCATAACCATGAGTGATAACACTGCGGCCAACTTACTTCTGACAACGATCGGAGGACCG
AAGGAGCTAACCGCTTTTTTGCACAACATGGGGGATCATGTAACTCGCCTTGATCGTTGGGAACCGGAGC
TGAATGAAGCCATACCAAACGACGAGCGTGACACCACGATGCCTGTAGCGATGGCAACAACGTTGCGCAA
ACTATTAACTGGCGAACTACTTACTCTAGCTTCCCGGCAACAATTAATAGACTGGATGGAGGCGGATAAA
GTTGCAGGACCACTTCTGCGCTCGGCCCTTCCGGCTGGCTGGTTTATTGCTGATAAATCCGGAGCCGGTG
AGCGTGGTTCTCGCGGTATCATCGCAGCGCTGGGGCCAGATGGTAAGCCCTCCCGTATCGTAGTTATCTA
CACGACGGGGAGTCAGGCAACTATGGATGAACGAAATAGACAGATCGCTGAGATAGGTGCCTCACTGATT
AAGCATTGGTAAGCGGCGCGCCATATTTCGCCGTGTTGACGACATCAGGAGGCCAGTATGACCGTATTAC
ATAGTGTGGATTTTTTTCCGTCTGGTAACGCGTCCGTGGCGATAGAACCCCGGCTCCCGCAGGCGGATTT
TCCTGAACATCATCATGATTTTCATGAAATTGTGATTGTCGAACATGGCACGGGTATTCATGTGTTTAAT
GGGCAGCCCTATACCATCACCGGTGGCACGGTCTGTTTCGTACGCGATCATGATCGGCATCTGTATGAAC
ATACCGATAATCTGTGTCTGACCAATGTGCTGTATCGCTCGCCGGATCGATTTCAGTTTCTCGCCGGGCT
GAATCAGTTGCTGCCACAAGAGCTGGATGGGCAGTATCCGTCTCACTGGCGCGTTAACCACAGCGTATTG
CAGCAGGTGCGACAGCTGGTTGCACAGATGGAACAGCAGGAAGGGGAAAATGATTTACCCTCGACCGCCA
GTCGCGAGATCTTGTTTATGCAATTACTGCTCTTGCTGCGTAAAAGCAGTTTGCAGGAGAACCTGGAAAA
CAGCGCATCACGTCTCAACTTGCTTCTGGCCTGGCTGGAGGACCATTTTGCCGATGAGGTGAATTGGGAT
GCCGTGGCGGATCAATTTTCTCTTTCACTGCGTACGCTACATCGGCAGCTTAAGCAGCAAACGGGACTGA
CGCCTCAGCGATACCTGAACCGCCTGCGACTGATGAAAGCCCGACATCTGCTACGCCACAGCGAGGCCAG
CGTTACTGACATCGCCTATCGCTGTGGATTCAGCGACAGTAACCACTTTTCGACGCTTTTTCGCCGAGAG
TTTAACTGGTCACCGCGTGATATTCGCCAGGGACGGGATGGCTTTCTGCAATAATCGAATGGCGCAAAAC
CTTTCGCGGTATGGCATGATAGCGCCCGGAAGAGAGTCAATTCAGGGTGGTGAATATGAAACCAGTAACG
TTATACGATGTCGCAGAGTATGCCGGTGTCTCTTATCAGACCGTTTCCCGCGTGGTGAACCAGGCCAGCC
ACGTTTCTGCGAAAACGCGGGAAAAAGTGGAAGCGGCGATGGCGGAGCTGAATTACATTCCCAACCGCGT
GGCACAACAACTGGCGGGCAAACAGTCGTTGCTGATTGGCGTTGCCACCTCCAGTCTGGCCCTGCACGCG
CCGTCGCAAATTGTCGCGGCGATTAAATCTCGCGCCGATCAACTGGGTGCCAGCGTGGTGGTGTCGATGG
TAGAACGAAGCGGCGTCGAAGCCTGTAAAGCGGCGGTGCACAATCTTCTCGCGCAACGCGTCAGTGGGCT
GATCATTAACTATCCGCTGGATGACCAGGATGCCATTGCTGTGGAAGCTGCCTGCACTAATGTTCCGGCG
TTATTTCTTGATGTCTCTGACCAGACACCCATCAACAGTATTATTTTCTCCCATGAGGACGGTACGCGAC
TGGGCGTGGAGCATCTGGTCGCATTGGGTCACCAGCAAATCGCGCTGTTAGCGGGCCCATTAAGTTCTGT
CTCGGCGCGTCTGCGTCTGGCTGGCTGGCATAAATATCTCACTCGCAATCAAATTCAGCCGATAGCGGAA
CGGGAAGGCGACTGGAGTGCCATGTCCGGTTTTCAACAAACCATGCAAATGCTGAATGAGGGCATCGTTC
CCACTGCGATGCTGGTTGCCAACGATCAGATGGCGCTGGGCGCAATGCGCGCCATTACCGAGTCCGGGCT
GCGCGTTGGTGCGGATATCTCGGTAGTGGGATACGACGATACCGAAGATAGCTCATGTTATATCCCGCCG
TTAACCACCATCAAACAGGATTTTCGCCTGCTGGGGCAAACCAGCGTGGACCGCTTGCTGCAACTCTCTC
AGGGCCAGGCGGTGAAGGGCAATCAGCTGTTGCCAGTCTCACTGGTGAAAAGAAAAACCACCCTGGCGCC
CAATACGCAAACCGCCTCTCCCCGCGCGTTGGCCGATTCATTAATGCAGCTGGCACGACAGGTTTCCCGA
CTGGAAAGCGGGCAGTGA
