>Addgene plasmid #87768 | pCK302 | addgene partial sequence | sequence record 177282 | Addgene Partial NGS Result
GTATGGCATGATAGCGCCCGGAAGAGAGTCAATTCAGGGTGGTGAATATGAAACCAGTAACGTTATACGA
TGTCGCAGAGTATGCCGGTGTCTCTTATCAGACCGTTTCCCGCGTGGTGAACCAGGCCAGCCACGTTTCT
GCGAAAACGCGGGAAAAAGTGGAAGCGGCGATGGCGGAGCTGAATTACATTCCCAACCGCGTGGCACAAC
AACTGGCGGGCAAACAGTCGTTGCTGATTGGCGTTGCCACCTCCAGTCTGGCCCTGCACGCGCCGTCGCA
AATTGTCGCGGCGATTAAATCTCGCGCCGATCAACTGGGTGCCAGCGTGGTGGTGTCGATGGTAGAACGA
AGCGGCGTCGAAGCCTGTAAAGCGGCGGTGCACAATCTTCTCGCGCAACGCGTCAGTGGGCTGATCATTA
ACTATCCGCTGGATGACCAGGATGCCATTGCTGTGGAAGCTGCCTGCACTAATGTTCCGGCGTTATTTCT
TGATGTCTCTGACCAGACACCCATCAACAGTATTATTTTCTCCCATGAGGACGGTACGCGACTGGGCGTG
GAGCATCTGGTCGCATTGGGTCACCAGCAAATCGCGCTGTTAGCGGGCCCATTAAGTTCTGTCTCGGCGC
GTCTGCGTCTGGCTGGCTGGCATAAATATCTCACTCGCAATCAAATTCAGCCGATAGCGGAACGGGAAGG
CGACTGGAGTGCCATGTCCGGTTTTCAACAAACCATGCAAATGCTGAATGAGGGCATCGTTCCCACTGCG
ATGCTGGTTGCCAACGATCAGATGGCGCTGGGCGCAATGCGCGCCATTACCGAGTCCGGGCTGCGCGTTG
GTGCGGATATCTCGGTAGTGGGATACGACGATACCGAAGATAGCTCATGTTATATCCCGCCGTTAACCAC
CATCAAACAGGATTTTCGCCTGCTGGGGCAAACCAGCGTGGACCGCTTGCTGCAACTCTCTCAGGGCCAG
GCGGTGAAGGGCAATCAGCTGTTGCCAGTCTCACTGGTGAAAAGAAAAACCACCCTGGCGCCCAATACGC
AAACCGCCTCTCCCCGCGCGTTGGCCGATTCATTAATGCAGCTGGCACGACAGGTTTCCCGACTGGAAAG
CGGGCAGTGACTCATGACCAAAATCCCTTAACGTGAGTTACGCGCGCGTCGTTCCACTGAGCGTCAGACC
CCGTAGAAAAGATCAAAGGATCTTCTTGAGATCCTTTTTTTCTGCGCGTAATCTGCTGCTTGCAAACAAA
AAAACCACCGCTACCAGCGGTGGTTTGTTTGCCGGATCAAGAGCTACCAACTCTTTTTCCGAAGGTAACT
GGCTTCAGCAGAGCGCAGATACCAAATACTGTTCTTCTAGTGTAGCCGTAGTTAGCCCACCACTTCAAGA
ACTCTGTAGCACCGCCTACATACCTCGCTCTGCTAATCCTGTTACCAGTGGCTGCTGCCAGTGGCGATAA
GTCGTGTCTTACCGGGTTGGACTCAAGACGATAGTTACCGGATAAGGCGCAGCGGTCGGGCTGAACGGGG
GGTTCGTGCACACAGCCCAGCTTGGAGCGAACGACCTACACCGAACTGAGATACCTACAGCGTGAGCTAT
GAGAAAGCGCCACGCTTCCCGAAGGGAGAAAGGCGGACAGGTATCCGGTAAGCGGCAGGGTCGGAACAGG
AGAGCGCACGAGGGAGCTTCCAGGGGGAAACGCCTGGTATCTTTATAGTCCTGTCGGGTTTCGCCACCTC
TGACTTGAGCGTCGATTTTTGTGATGCTCGTCAGGGGGGCGGAGCCTATGGAAAAACGCCAGCAACGCGG
CCTTTTTACGGTTCCTGGCCTTTTGCTGGCCTTTTGCTCACATGTTCTTTCCTGCGTTATCCCCTGATTC
TGTGGATAACCGTATTACCGCCTTTGAGTGAGCTGATACCGCTCGCCGCAGCCGAACGACCGAGCGCAGC
GAGTCAGTGAGCGAGGAAGCGGAAGGCGAGAGTAGGGAACTGCCAGGCATCAAACTAAGCAGAAGGCCCC
TGACGGATGGCCTTTTTGCGTTTCTACAAACTCTTTCTGTGTTGTAAAACGACGGCCAGTCTTAAGCTCG
GGCCCCCTGGGCGGTTCTGATAACGAGTAATCGTTAATCCGCAAATAACGTAAAAACCCGCTTCGGCGGG
TTTTTTTATGGGGGGAGTTTAGGGAAAGAGCATTTGTCAGAATATTTAAGGGCGCCTGTCACTTTGCTTG
ATATATGAGAATTATTTAACCTTATAAATGAGAAAAAAGCAACGCACTTTAAATAAGATACGTTGCTTTT
TCGATTGATGAACACCTATAATTAAACTATTCATCTATTATTTATGATTTTTTGTATATACAATATTTCT
AGTTTGTTAAAGAGAATTAAGAAAATAAATCTCGAAAATAATAAAGGGAAAATCAGTTTTTGATATCAAA
ATTATACATGTCAACGATAATACAAAATATAATACAAACTATAAGATGTTATCAGTATTTATTATGCATT
TAGAATAAATTTTGTGTCGCCCTTCCACAATTCAGCAAATTGTGAACATCATCACGTTCATCTTTCCCTG
GTTGCCAATGGCCCATTTTCCTGTCAGTAACGAGAAGGTCGCGTATTCAGGCGCTTTTTAGACTGGTCGT
AATGAAACGGTTTCCCTCTAGAAATAATTTTGTTTAACTTTTAGGAGGTAAAACATATGCGTAAAGGCGA
AGAGCTGTTCACTGGTGTCGTCCCTATTCTGGTGGAACTGGATGGTGATGTCAACGGTCATAAGTTTTCC
GTGCGTGGCGAGGGTGAAGGTGACGCAACTAATGGTAAACTGACGCTGAAGTTCATCTGTACTACTGGTA
AACTGCCGGTACCTTGGCCGACTCTGGTAACGACGCTGACTTATGGTGTTCAGTGCTTTGCTCGTTATCC
GGACCATATGAAGCAGCATGACTTCTTCAAGTCCGCCATGCCGGAAGGCTATGTGCAGGAACGCACGATT
TCCTTTAAGGATGACGGCACGTACAAAACGCGTGCGGAAGTGAAATTTGAAGGCGATACCCTGGTAAACC
GCATTGAGCTGAAAGGCATTGACTTTAAAGAAGACGGCAATATCCTGGGCCATAAGCTGGAATACAATTT
TAACAGCCACAATGTTTACATCACCGCCGATAAACAAAAAAATGGCATTAAAGCGAATTTTAAAATTCGC
CACAACGTGGAGGATGGCAGCGTGCAGCTGGCTGATCACTACCAGCAAAACACTCCAATCGGTGATGGTC
CTGTTCTGCTGCCAGACAATCACTATCTGAGCACGCAAAGCGTTCTGTCTAAAGATCCGAACGAGAAACG
CGATCATATGGTTCTGCTGGAGTTCGTAACCGCAGCGGGCATCACGCATGGTATGGATGAACTGTACAAA
GGCTCCGGCTCCGGCTCCCACCATCACCATCACCATTGATAACTCGAGCCCCAAGGGCGACACCCCATAA
TTAGCCCGGGCGAAAGGCCCAGTCTTTCGACTGAGCCTTTCGTTTTATTTGATGCCTGGCAGTTCCCTAC
TCTCGCATGGGGAGTCCCCACACTACCATCGGCGCTACGGCGTTTCACTTCTGAGTTCGGCATGGGGTCA
GGTGGGACCACCGCGCTACTGCCGCCAGGCAAACAAGGGGTGTTATGAGCCATATTCAGGTATAAATGGG
CTCGCGATAATGTTCAGAATTGGTTAATTGGTTGTAACACTGACCCCTATTTGTTTATTTTTCTAAATAC
ATTCAAATATGTATCCGCTCATGAGACAATAACCCTGATAAATGCTTCAATAATATTGAAAAAGGAAGAA
TATGAGTATTCAACATTTCCGTGTCGCCCTTATTCCCTTTTTTGCGGCATTTTGCCTTCCTGTTTTTGCT
CACCCAGAAACGCTGGTGAAAGTAAAAGATGCTGAAGATCAGTTGGGTGCACGAGTGGGTTACATCGAAC
TGGATCTCAACAGCGGTAAGATCCTTGAGAGTTTTCGCCCCGAAGAACGTTTTCCAATGATGAGCACTTT
TAAAGTTCTGCTATGTGGCGCGGTATTATCCCGTATTGACGCCGGGCAAGAGCAACTCGGTCGCCGCATA
CACTATTCTCAGAATGACTTGGTTGAGTACTCACCAGTCACAGAAAAGCATCTTACGGATGGCATGACAG
TAAGAGAATTATGCAGTGCTGCCATAACCATGAGTGATAACACTGCGGCCAACTTACTTCTGACAACGAT
CGGAGGACCGAAGGAGCTAACCGCTTTTTTGCACAACATGGGGGATCATGTAACTCGCCTTGATCGTTGG
GAACCGGAGCTGAATGAAGCCATACCAAACGACGAGCGTGACACCACGATGCCTGTAGCGATGGCAACAA
CGTTGCGCAAACTATTAACTGGCGAACTACTTACTCTAGCTTCCCGGCAACAATTAATAGACTGGATGGA
GGCGGATAAAGTTGCAGGACCACTTCTGCGCTCGGCCCTTCCGGCTGGCTGGTTTATTGCTGATAAATCC
GGAGCCGGTGAGCGTGGTTCTCGCGGTATCATCGCAGCGCTGGGGCCAGATGGTAAGCCCTCCCGTATCG
TAGTTATCTACACGACGGGGAGTCAGGCAACTATGGATGAACGAAATAGACAGATCGCTGAGATAGGTGC
CTCACTGATTAAGCATTGGTAAGCGGCGCGCCATATTTCGCCGTGTTGACGACATCAGGAGGCCAGTATG
ACCGTATTACATAGTGTGGATTTTTTTCCGTCTGGTAACGCGTCCGTGGCGATAGAACCCCGGCTCCCGC
AGGCGGATTTTCCTGAACATCATCATGATTTTCATGAAATTGTGATTGTCGAACATGGCACGGGTATTCA
TGTGTTTAATGGGCAGCCCTATACCATCACCGGTGGCACGGTCTGTTTCGTACGCGATCATGATCGGCAT
CTGTATGAACATACCGATAATCTGTGTCTGACCAATGTGCTGTATCGCTCGCCGGATCGATTTCAGTTTC
TCGCCGGGCTGAATCAGTTGCTGCCACAAGAGCTGGATGGGCAGTATCCGTCTCACTGGCGCGTTAACCA
CAGCGTATTGCAGCAGGTGCGACAGCTGGTTGCACAGATGGAACAGCAGGAAGGGGAAAATGATTTACCC
TCGACCGCCAGTCGCGAGATCTTGTTTATGCAATTACTGCTCTTGCTGCGTAAAAGCAGTTTGCAGGAGA
ACCTGGAAAACAGCGCATCACGTCTCAACTTGCTTCTGGCCTGGCTGGAGGACCATTTTGCCGATGAGGT
GAATTGGGATGCCGTGGCGGATCAATTTTCTCTTTCACTGCGTACGCTACATCGGCAGCTTAAGCAGCAA
ACGGGACTGACGCCTCAGCGATACCTGAACCGCCTGCGACTGATGAAAGCCCGACATCTGCTACGCCACA
GCGAGGCCAGCGTTACTGACATCGCCTATCGCTGTGGATTCAGCGACAGTAACCACTTTTCGACGCTTTT
TCGCCGAGAGTTTAACTGGTCACCGCGTGATATTCGCCAGGGACGGGATGGCTTTCTGCAATAA
